Addgene plasmid #20226: 3xFRB-myc
Depositing lab: Carolyn Bertozzi. Depositing organization: University of California, Berkeley. Publication: Conditional glycosylation in eukaryotic cells using a biocompatible chemical inducer of dimerization. Czlapinski JL, Schelle MW, Miller LW, Laughlin ST, Kohler JJ, Cornish VW, Bertozzi CR. J Am Chem Soc. 2008 Oct 8. 130(40):13186-7. 10.1021/ja8037728 PubMed 18788807.
Backbone
  Vector backbone: pcDNA3.1/Zeo(+)
  Backbone manufacturer: Invitrogen
  Backbone size w/o insert (bp): 5000
  Vector type: Mammalian Expression
  Selectable markers: Zeocin
Growth in bacteria
  Bacterial resistance: Ampicillin, 100 μg/mL
  Growth temperature: 37°C
  Growth strain: DH5alpha
  Copy number: High Copy
Gene/Insert
  Gene/Insert name: 3xFRB (alt names: 3 copies of fused FRB; mTOR domain)
  Species: H. sapiens (human)
  Insert size (bp): 849
  Mutation: 1 FRB copy has a T2098L point mutation
  Entrez Gene: MTOR (a.k.a. FRAP, FRAP1, FRAP2, RAFT1, RAPT1, SKS)
  Tag / fusion protein: myc (C terminal on insert)
  Cloning method: Restriction Enzyme; 5′ cloning site XbaI (not destroyed); 3′ cloning site AvrII (not destroyed)
  Sequencing primers: 5′ CMV-F; 3′ BGH reverse
Terms and licenses: Academic/Nonprofit Terms; Industry Terms: Not Available to Industry
How to cite: 3xFRB-myc was a gift from Carolyn Bertozzi (Addgene plasmid # 20226 ; http://n2t.net/addgene:20226 ; RRID:Addgene_20226)
