[The description below was written by a language model from this plasmid's Addgene catalogue record.]
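Description:
3xFRB-myc is a mammalian expression plasmid built on the commercial pcDNA3.1/Zeo(+) backbone (about 5 kb without insert). It is propagated in E. coli as a high-copy plasmid under ampicillin selection, and it carries a Zeocin marker for selecting transfected mammalian cells. No feature table accompanies the record, so the regulatory elements are not explicitly listed. However, the sequencing primers given (CMV forward and BGH reverse) fit the standard layout of this backbone, in which the insert sits between the CMV immediate-early promoter and the bovine growth hormone polyadenylation signal.

The insert, roughly 850 bp, encodes three tandemly fused copies of FRB, the FKBP12-rapamycin-binding domain of human mTOR, with a C-terminal myc epitope tag for detection by immunoblotting or immunofluorescence. It was cloned between XbaI and AvrII sites, both of which remain intact. One of the three FRB copies carries a T2098L point mutation, a substitution generally known to let FRB bind rapamycin analogues that interact poorly with the wild-type domain.

FRB is one half of the classic chemically induced dimerization system: rapamycin or a related small molecule bridges FRB and FKBP12, bringing together whatever proteins are fused to them. The associated publication concerns conditional control of glycosylation in eukaryotic cells using a biocompatible chemical inducer of dimerization. This suggests the plasmid served as an FRB-containing component or control in such dimerizer experiments, although the record does not state its precise role or any fusion partner beyond the myc tag.
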