>Addgene plasmid #20226 | 3xFRB-myc | addgene partial sequence | sequence record 26080 | 20226 with BGH-rev
GGGNCTCTAGTCTACAGATCCTCTTCTGAGATGAGTTTTTGTTCCTTTGAGATTCGTCGGAACACATGAT
AATAGAGGTCCCAGGCTTGGAGGAGGTCCTTGACATTCCCTGATTTCATGTACTTCCTGCACCACTCTTG
GGCCTCCATTAAATCTCGACCATAGGCCTGATTAAAGGATGTTTCCTTCAGAGTCTGGGGGCCCCGTTCC
ATCATAGCATGCAAGGGCTCCAGCACCTCAAACATGCCTTTCACGTTCCTTTCCCCAAAGTACAAACGAG
ATGCCTCTTCCAGGCCTTCATGCCACATCTCATGCCAGAGGATTCTAGTCTTTGAGATTCGTCGGAACAC
ATGATAATAGAGGTCCCAGGCTTGGGTGAGGTCCTTGACATTCCCTGATTTCATGTACTTCCTGCACCAC
TCTTGGGCCTCCATTAAATCTCGACCATAGGCCTGATTAAAGGATGTTTCCTTCAGAGTCTGGGGGCCCC
GTTCCATCATAGCATGCAAGGGCTCCAGCACCTCAAACATGCCTTTCACGTTCCTTTCCCCAAAGTACAA
ACGAGATGCCTCTTCCAGGCCTTCATGCCACATCTCATGCCAGAGGATTCTAGTCTTTGAGATTCGTCGG
AACACATGATAATAGAGGTCCCAGGCTTGGGTGAGGTCCTTGACATTCCCTGATTTCATGTACTTCCTGC
ACCACTCTTGGGCCTCCATTANATNNCAGTNNNNNNNNNTCATNANNAANNNGNTNNNCNNNNNNNGTCN
GGGGGCCCNNTTCNACNTNANANNCANGCAAGGGCTCCAGCACCTCAAACATGCCNNN
